>Addgene plasmid #174439 | pcDNA3-nuclear-EKAR4 | depositor full sequence | sequence record 339792 | pcDNA3-nuclear-EKAR4 sequence 7509 bps
GACGGATCGGGAGATCTCCCGATCCCCTATGGTCGACTCTCAGTACAATCTGCTCTGATGCCGCATAGTT
AAGCCAGTATCTGCTCCCTGCTTGTGTGTTGGAGGTCGCTGAGTAGTGCGCGAGCAAAATTTAAGCTACA
ACAAGGCAAGGCTTGACCGACAATTGCATGAAGAATCTGCTTAGGGTTAGGCGTTTTGCGCTGCTTCGCG
ATGTACGGGCCAGATATACGCGTTGACATTGATTATTGACTAGTTATTAATAGTAATCAATTACGGGGTC
ATTAGTTCATAGCCCATATATGGAGTTCCGCGTTACATAACTTACGGTAAATGGCCCGCCTGGCTGACCG
CCCAACGACCCCCGCCCATTGACGTCAATAATGACGTATGTTCCCATAGTAACGCCAATAGGGACTTTCC
ATTGACGTCAATGGGTGGACTATTTACGGTAAACTGCCCACTTGGCAGTACATCAAGTGTATCATATGCC
AAGTACGCCCCCTATTGACGTCAATGACGGTAAATGGCCCGCCTGGCATTATGCCCAGTACATGACCTTA
TGGGACTTTCCTACTTGGCAGTACATCTACGTATTAGTCATCGCTATTACCATGGTGATGCGGTTTTGGC
AGTACATCAATGGGCGTGGATAGCGGTTTGACTCACGGGGATTTCCAAGTCTCCACCCCATTGACGTCAA
TGGGAGTTTGTTTTGGCACCAAAATCAACGGGACTTTCCAAAATGTCGTAACAACTCCGCCCCATTGACG
CAAATGGGCGGTAGGCGTGTACGGTGGGAGGTCTATATAAGCAGAGCTCTCTGGCTAACTAGAGAACCCA
CTGCTTACTGGCTTATCGAAATTAATACGACTCACTATAGGGAGACCCAAGCTTGCGGCCGCCACCATGG
TGCGGGGTTCTCATCATCATCATCATCATGGTATGGCTAGCATGACTGGTGGACAGCAAATGGGTCGGGA
TCTGTACGACGATGACGATAAGGATCCCATGGTGAGCAAGGGCGAGGAGCTGTTCACCGGGGTGGTGCCC
ATCCTGGTCGAGCTGGACGGCGACGTAAACGGCCACAGGTTCAGCGTGTCCGGCGAGGGCGAGGGCGATG
CCACCTACGGCAAGCTGACCCTGAAGTTCATCTGCACCACCGGCAAGCTGCCCGTGCCCTGGCCCACCCT
CGTGACCACCCTGACCTGGGGCGTGCAGTGCTTCAGCCGCTACCCCGACCACATGAAGCAGCACGACTTC
TTCAAGTCCGCCATGCCCGAAGGCTACGTCCAGGAGCGTACCATCTTCTTCAAGGACGACGGCAACTACA
AGACCCGCGCCGAGGTGAAGTTCGAGGGCGACACCCTGGTGAACCGCATCGAGCTGAAGGGCATCGACTT
CAAGGAGGACGGCAACATCCTGGGGCACAAGCTGGAGTACAACTACATCAGCCACAACGTCTATATCACC
GCCGACAAGCAGAAGAACGGCATCAAGGCCCACTTCAAGATCCGCCACAACATCGAGGACGGCAGCGTGC
AGCTCGCCGACCACTACCAGCAGAACACCCCCATCGGCGACGGCCCCGTGCTGCTGCCCGACAACCACTA
CCTGAGCACCCAGTCCGCCCTGAGCAAAGACCCCAACGAGAAGCGCGATCACATGGTCCTGCTGGAGTTC
GTGACCGCCGCCCGCATGCACATGGCGGACGAGGAGAAGCTGCCGCCCGGCTGGGAGAAGCGCATGAGCC
GCAGCTCAGGCCGAGTGTACTACTTCAACCACATCACTAACGCCAGCCAGTGGGAGCGGCCCAGCGGCAA
CAGCAGCAGTGGTGGCAAAAACGGGCAGGGGGAGCCTGCCAGGGGTACCAGTGCTGGTGGTAGTGCTGGT
GGTAGTGCTGGTGGTAGTGCTGGTGGTAGTGCTGGTGGTTCCGGCAGTGCTGGTGGTAGTGCTGGTGGTA
GTACCAGTGCTGGTGGTAGTGCTGGTGGTAGTGCTGGTGGTAGTGCTGGTGGTAGTGCTGGTGGTTCCGG
CAGTGCTGGTGGTAGTGCTGGTGGTAGTACCAGTGCTGGTGGTAGTGCTGGTGGTAGTGCTGGTGGTAGT
GCTGGTGGTAGTGCTGGTGGTTCCGGCAGTGCTGGTGGTAGTGCTGGTGGTAGTACCAGTGCTGGTGGTA
GTGCTGGTGGTAGTGCTGGTGGTAGTGCTGGTGGTAGTGCTGGTGGTTCCGGACCAGATGTCCCTAGAAC
TCCAGTGGATAAAGCAAAGCTGTCATTCCAATTCCCCCGCGCACGGGAGCTCATGTCTAAAGGTGAAGAA
TTATTCACCGGCGTGGTGCCCATCCTGGTGGAGCTGGACGGCGACGTGAACGGCCACAAGTTCAGCGTGA
GCGGCGAGGGCGAGGGCGACGCCACNTACGGCAAGCTGACCCTGAAGCTGCTGTGCACCACCGGCAAGCT
GCCCGTGCCCTGGCCCACCCTGGTGACCACCCTGGGCTACGGCGTGCAGTGCTTCGCCCGGTACCCCGAC
CACATGAAGCAGCACGACTTCTTCAAGAGCGCCATGCCCGAGGGCTACGTGCAGGAGCGGACCATCTTCT
TCAAGGACGACGGCAACTACAAGACCCGGGCCGAGGTGAAGTTCGAGGGCGACACCCTGGTGAACCGGAT
CGAGCTGAAGGGCATCGACTTCAAGGAGGACAGCAACATCCTGGGCCACAAGCTGGAGTACAACTACAAC
AGCCACAACGTGTACATCACCGCCGACAAGCAGAAGAACGGCATCAAGGCCAACTTCAAGATCCGGCACA
ACATCGAGGACGGCGGCGTGCAGCTGGCCGACCACTACCAGCAGAACACCCCCATCGGCGACGGCCCCGT
GCTGCTGCCCGATAACCACTACCTGAGCTACCAGAGCGCCCTGTTCAAGGACCCCAACGAGAAGCGGGAC
CACATGGTGCTGCTGGAGTTCCTGACCGCCGCCGGCATCACCGAGGGTATGAATGAATTGTACAAAGAAT
TCCCCAAAAAGAAGAGAAAGGTGGAAGACGCATAATCTAGAGGGCCCTATTCTATAGTGTCACCTAAATG
CTAGAGCTCGCTGATCAGCCTCGACTGTGCCTTCTAGTTGCCAGCCATCTGTTGTTTGCCCCTCCCCCGT
GCCTTCCTTGACCCTGGAAGGTGCCACTCCCACTGTCCTTTCCTAATAAAATGAGGAAATTGCATCGCAT
TGTCTGAGTAGGTGTCATTCTATTCTGGGGGGTGGGGTGGGGCAGGACAGCAAGGGGGAGGATTGGGAAG
ACAATAGCAGGCATGCTGGGGATGCGGTGGGCTCTATGGCTTCTGAGGCGGAAAGAACCAGCTGGGGCTC
TAGGGGGTATCCCC
[124 nt withheld, positions 3375-3498]
C
[32 nt withheld, positions 3500-3531]
CA
[57 nt withheld, positions 3534-3590]
A
[49 nt withheld, positions 3592-3640]
CCTTTGACGTTGGAGTCCACGTTCTTT
[37 nt withheld, positions 3668-3704]
ACCCTATCTCGGTCTATTCTTTTGATTTATAAGGGATTTTGGGGATTTCGGCCTATTGGTTAAAAAATGA
GCTGATTTAACAAAAATTTAACGCGAATTAATTCTGTGGAATGTGTGTCAGTTAGGGTGTGGAAAGTCCC
CAGGCTCCCCAGGCAGGCAGAAGTATGCAAAGCATGCATCTCAATTAGTCAGCAACCAGGTGTGGAAAGT
CCCCAGGCTCCCCAGCAGGCAGAAGTATGCAAAGCATGCATCTCAATTAGTCAGCAACCATAGTCCCGCC
CCTAACTCCGCCCATCCCGCCCCTAACTCCGCCCAGTTCCGCCCATTCTCCGCCCCATGGCTGACTAATT
TTTTTTATTTATGCAGAGGCCGAGGCCGCCTCTGCCTCTGAGCTATTCCAGAAGTAGTGAGGAGGCTTTT
TTGGAGGCCTAGGCTTTTGCAAAAAGCTCCCGGGAGCTTGTATATCCATTTTCGGATCTGATCAAGAGAC
AGGATGAGGATCGTTTCGCATGATTGAACAAGATGGATTGCACGCAGGTTCTCCGGCCGCTTGGGTGGAG
AGGCTATTCGGCTATGACTGGGCACAACAGACAATCGGCTGCTCTGATGCCGCCGTGTTCCGGCTGTCAG
CGCAGGGGCGCCCGGTTCTTTTTGTCAAGACCGACCTGTCCGGTGCCCTGAATGAACTGCAGGACGAGGC
AGCGCGGCTATCGTGGCTGGCCACGACGGGCGTTCCTTGCGCAGCTGTGCTCGACGTTGTCACTGAAGCG
GGAAGGGACTGGCTGCTATTGGGCGAAGTGCCGGGGCAGGATCTCCTGTCATCTCACCTTGCTCCTGCCG
AGAAAGTATCCATCATGGCTGATGCAATGCGGCGGCTGCATACGCTTGATCCGGCTACCTGCCCATTCGA
CCACCAAGCGAAACATCGCATCGAGCGAGCACGTACTCGGATGGAAGCCGGTCTTGTCGATCAGGATGAT
CTGGACGAAGAGCATCAGGGGCTCGCGCCAGCCGAACTGTTCGCCAGGCTCAAGGCGCGCATGCCCGACG
GCGAGGATCTCGTCGTGACCCATGGCGATGCCTGCTTGCCGAATATCATGGTGGAAAATGGCCGCTTTTC
TGGATTCATCGACTGTGGCCGGCTGGGTGTGGCGGACCGCTATCAGGACATAGCGTTGGCTACCCGTGAT
ATTGCTGAAGAGCTTGGCGGCGAATGGGCTGACCGCTTCCTCGTGCTTTACGGTATCGCCGCTCCCGATT
CGCAGCGCATCGCCTTCTATCGCCTTCTTGACGAGTTCTTCTGAGCGGGACTCTGGGGTTCGAAATGACC
GACCAAGCGACGCCCAACCTGCCATCACGAGATTTCGATTCCACCGCCGCCTTCTATGAAAGGTTGGGCT
TCGGAATCGTTTTCCGGGACGCCGGCTGGATGATCCTCCAGCGCGGGGATCTCATGCTGGAGTTCTTCGC
CCACCCCAACTTGTTTATTGCAGCTTATAATGGTTACAAATAAAGCAATAGCATCACAAATTTCACAAAT
AAAGCATTTTTTTCACTGCATTCTAGTTGTGGTTTGTCCAAACTCATCAATGTATCTTATCATGTCTGTA
TACCGTCGACCTCTAGCTAGAGCTTGGCGTAATCATGGTCATAGCTGTTTCCTGTGTGAAATTGTTATCC
GCTCACAATTCCACACAACATACGAGCCGGAAGCATAAAGTGTAAAGCCTGGGGTGCCTAATGAGTGAGC
TAACTCACATTAATTGCGTTGCGCTCACTGCCCGCTTTCCAGTCGGGAAACCTGTCGTGCCAGCTGCATT
AATGAATCGGCCAACGCGCGGGGAGAGGCGGTTTGCGTATTGGGCGCTCTTCCGCTTCCTCGCTCACTGA
CTCGCTGCGCTCGGTCGTTCGGCTGCGGCGAGCGGTATCAGCTCACTCAAAGGCGGTAATACGGTTATCC
ACAGAATCAGGGGATAACGCAGGAAAGAACATGTGAGCAAAAGGCCAGCAAAAGGCCAGGAACCGTAAAA
AGGCCGCGTTGCTGGCGTTTTTCCATAGGCTCCGCCCCCCTGACGAGCATCACAAAAATCGACGCTCAAG
TCAGAGGTGGCGAAACCCGACAGGACTATAAAGATACCAGGCGTTTCCCCCTGGAAGCTCCCTCGTGCGC
TCTCCTGTTCCGACCCTGCCGCTTACCGGATACCTGTCCGCCTTTCTCCCTTCGGGAAGCGTGGCGCTTT
CTCAATGCTCACGCTGTAGGTATCTCAGTTCGGTGTAGGTCGTTCGCTCCAAGCTGGGCTGTGTGCACGA
ACCCCCCGTTCAGCCCGACCGCTGCGCCTTATCCGGTAACTATCGTCTTGAGTCCAACCCGGTAAGACAC
GACTTATCGCCACTGGCAGCAGCCACTGGTAACAGGATTAGCAGAGCGAGGTATGTAGGCGGTGCTACAG
AGTTCTTGAAGTGGTGGCCTAACTACGGCTACACTAGAAGGACAGTATTTGGTATCTGCGCTCTGCTGAA
GCCAGTTACCTTCGGAAAAAGAGTTGGTAGCTCTTGATCCGGCAAACAAACCACCGCTGGTAGCGGTGGT
TTTTTTGTTTGCAAGCAGCAGATTACGCGCAGAAAAAAAGGATCTCAAGAAGATCCTTTGATCTTTTCTA
CGGGGTCTGACGCTCAGTGGAACGAAAACTCACGTTAAGGGATTTTGGTCATGAGATTATCAAAAAGGAT
CTTCACCTAGATCCTTTTAAATTAAAAATGAAGTTTTAAATCAATCTAAAGTATATATGAGTAAACTTGG
TCTGACAGTTACCAATGCTTAATCAGTGAGGCACCTATCTCAGCGATCTGTCTATTTCGTTCATCCATAG
TTGCCTGACTCCCCGTCGTGTAGATAACTACGATACGGGAGGGCTTACCATCTGGCCCCAGTGCTGCAAT
GATACCGCGAGACCCACGCTCACCGGCTCCAGATTTATCAGCAATAAACCAGCCAGCCGGAAGGGCCGAG
CGCAGAAGTGGTCCTGCAACTTTATCCGCCTCCATCCAGTCTATTAATTGTTGCCGGGAAGCTAGAGTAA
GTAGTTCGCCAGTTAATAGTTTGCGCAACGTTGTTGCCATTGCTACAGGCATCGTGGTGTCACGCTCGTC
GTTTGGTATGGCTTCATTCAGCTCCGGTTCCCAACGATCAAGGCGAGTTACATGATCCCCCATGTTGTGC
AAAAAAGCGGTTAGCTCCTTCGGTCCTCCGATCGTTGTCAGAAGTAAGTTGGCCGCAGTGTTATCACTCA
TGGTTATGGCAGCACTGCATAATTCTCTTACTGTCATGCCATCCGTAAGATGCTTTTCTGTGACTGGTGA
GTACTCAACCAAGTCATTCTGAGAATAGTGTATGCGGCGACCGAGTTGCTCTTGCCCGGCGTCAATACGG
GATAATACCGCGCCACATAGCAGAACTTTAAAAGTGCTCATCATTGGAAAACGTTCTTCGGGGCGAAAAC
TCTCAAGGATCTTACCGCTGTTGAGATCCAGTTCGATGTAACCCACTCGTGCACCCAACTGATCTTCAGC
ATCTTTTACTTTCACCAGCGTTTCTGGGTGAGCAAAAACAGGAAGGCAAAATGCCGCAAAAAAGGGAATA
AGGGCGACACGGAAATGTTGAATACTCATACTCTTCCTTTTTCAATATTATTGAAGCATTTATCAGGGTT
ATTGTCTCATGAGCGGATACATATTTGAATGTATTTAGAAAAATAAACAAATAGGGGTTCCGCGCACATT
TCCCCGAAAAGTGCCACCTGACGTC
Features (pLannotate 1.2.2; 27 found; start..end, strand, type, name):
     36..80      -  misc_feature   bom (fragment): basis of mobility region from pBR322
    235..614     +  enhancer       CMV enhancer: human cytomegalovirus immediate early enhancer
    615..818     +  promoter       CMV promoter: human cytomegalovirus (CMV) immediate early promoter
    814..847     +  LTR            5' LTR (truncated) (fragment): truncated 5' long terminal repeat (LTR) from HIV-1
    863..881     +  promoter       T7 promoter: promoter for bacteriophage T7 RNA polymerase
    922..942     +  CDS            capTEV™ (fragment): composite tag for in vivo biotinylation, TEV protease cleavage, and 6xHis tagging
    943..975     +  CDS            T7 tag (gene 10 leader): leader peptide from bacteriophage T7 gene 10 promotes efficient translation in E. coli
    979..1002    +  CDS            Xpress™ tag: Xpress™ epitope tag, including an enterokinase recognition and cleavage site
   1009..1716    +  CDS            ECFP: ECFP is a basic (constitutively fluorescent) cyan fluorescent protein published in 1996, derived from Aequorea victoria. It has low acid sensitivity.
   1702..1863    +  CDS            PIN1 (fragment): PIN1_HUMAN - Experimental evidence at protein level: Swiss-Prot protein existence level 1. Peptidyl-prolyl cis/trans isomerase (PPIase) that binds to and isomerizes specific phosphorylated Ser/Thr-Pro (pSer/Thr-Pro) motifs (PubMed:21497122, PubMed:23623683, PubMed:29686383). By inducing conformational changes in a subset of phosphorylated proteins, acts as a molecular switch in multiple cellular processes (PubMed:21497122, PubMed:22033920, PubMed:23623683). Displays a preference for acidic residues located N-terminally to the proline bond to be isomerized. Regulates mitosis presumably by inter
   2290..3006    +  CDS            YPet: YPet is a basic (constitutively fluorescent) yellow fluorescent protein published in 2005, derived from Aequorea victoria. It has moderate acid sensitivity.
   3016..3032    +  CDS            SV40 NLS (fragment): nuclear localization signal of SV40 (simian virus 40) large T antigen
   3061..3079    -  promoter       SP6 promoter: promoter for bacteriophage SP6 RNA polymerase
   3105..3329    +  polyA_signal   bGH poly(A) signal: bovine growth hormone polyadenylation signal
   3333..3354    +  promoter       SV40 promoter (fragment): SV40 enhancer and early promoter
   3375..3803    +  rep_origin     f1 ori (sequence partly withheld): f1 bacteriophage origin of replication; arrow indicates direction of (+) strand synthesis
   3817..4147    +  promoter       SV40 promoter: SV40 enhancer and early promoter
   4214..5005    +  CDS            neo: KKA2_KLEPN - Also known as kan, nptII. Experimental evidence at protein level: Swiss-Prot protein existence level 1. Resistance to kanamycin, neomycin, paromomycin, ribostamycin, butirosin and gentamicin B. From Klebsiella pneumoniae.
   5029..5187    +  CDS            ble (fragment): BLE_KLEPN - Experimental evidence at protein level: Swiss-Prot protein existence level 1. Binding protein with a strong affinity to the bleomycin family of antibiotics. Binds to CL990; an antimitotic-antibiotic compound. From Klebsiella pneumoniae.
   5182..5303    +  polyA_signal   SV40 poly(A) signal: SV40 polyadenylation signal
   5376..5392    -  protein_bind   lac operator: The lac repressor binds to the lac operator to inhibit transcription in E. coli. This inhibition can be relieved by adding lactose or isopropyl-β-D-thiogalactopyranoside (IPTG). lac repressor encoded by lacI
   5400..5430    -  promoter       lac promoter: promoter for the E. coli lac operon
   5445..5466    -  protein_bind   CAP binding site: CAP binding activates transcription in the presence of cAMP. E. coli catabolite activator protein
   5479..5571    -  CDS            lacI (fragment): lac repressor; lacI; The lac repressor binds to the lac operator to inhibit transcription in E. coli. This inhibition can be relieved by adding lactose or isopropyl-β-D-thiogalactopyranoside (IPTG).
   5754..6342    -  rep_origin     ori: high-copy-number ColE1/pMB1/pBR322/pUC origin of replication
   6513..7373    -  CDS            AmpR: β-lactamase; bla; confers resistance to ampicillin, carbenicillin, and related antibiotics
   7374..7478    -  promoter       AmpR promoter: bla
