>Addgene plasmid #174439 | pcDNA3-nuclear-EKAR4 | addgene full sequence | sequence record 345238 | Addgene NGS Result
GACGGATCGGGAGATCTCCCGATCCCCTATGGTGCACTCTCAGTACAATCTGCTCTGATGCCGCATAGTT
AAGCCAGTATCTGCTCCCTGCTTGTGTGTTGGAGGTCGCTGAGTAGTGCGCGAGCAAAATTTAAGCTACA
ACAAGGCAAGGCTTGACCGACAATTGCATGAAGAATCTGCTTAGGGTTAGGCGTTTTGCGCTGCTTCGCG
ATGTACGGGCCAGATATACGCGTTGACATTGATTATTGACTAGTTATTAATAGTAATCAATTACGGGGTC
ATTAGTTCATAGCCCATATATGGAGTTCCGCGTTACATAACTTACGGTAAATGGCCCGCCTGGCTGACCG
CCCAACGACCCCCGCCCATTGACGTCAATAATGACGTATGTTCCCATAGTAACGCCAATAGGGACTTTCC
ATTGACGTCAATGGGTGGAGTATTTACGGTAAACTGCCCACTTGGCAGTACATCAAGTGTATCATATGCC
AAGTACGCCCCCTATTGACGTCAATGACGGTAAATGGCCCGCCTGGCATTATGCCCAGTACATGACCTTA
TGGGACTTTCCTACTTGGCAGTACATCTACGTATTAGTCATCGCTATTACCATGGTGATGCGGTTTTGGC
AGTACATCAATGGGCGTGGATAGCGGTTTGACTCACGGGGATTTCCAAGTCTCCACCCCATTGACGTCAA
TGGGAGTTTGTTTTGGCACCAAAATCAACGGGACTTTCCAAAATGTCGTAACAACTCCGCCCCATTGACG
CAAATGGGCGGTAGGCGTGTACGGTGGGAGGTCTATATAAGCAGAGCTCTCTGGCTAACTAGAGAACCCA
CTGCTTACTGGCTTATCGAAATTAATACGACTCACTATAGGGAGACCCAAGCTTGCGGCCGCCACCATGG
TGCGGGGTTCTCATCATCATCATCATCATGGTATGGCTAGCATGACTGGTGGACAGCAAATGGGTCGGGA
TCTGTACGACGATGACGATAAGGATCCCATGGTGAGCAAGGGCGAGGAGCTGTTCACCGGGGTGGTGCCC
ATCCTGGTCGAGCTGGACGGCGACGTAAACGGCCACAGGTTCAGCGTGTCCGGCGAGGGCGAGGGCGATG
CCACCTACGGCAAGCTGACCCTGAAGTTCATCTGCACCACCGGCAAGCTGCCCGTGCCCTGGCCCACCCT
CGTGACCACCCTGACCTGGGGCGTGCAGTGCTTCAGCCGCTACCCCGACCACATGAAGCAGCACGACTTC
TTCAAGTCCGCCATGCCCGAAGGCTACGTCCAGGAGCGTACCATCTTCTTCAAGGACGACGGCAACTACA
AGACCCGCGCCGAGGTGAAGTTCGAGGGCGACACCCTGGTGAACCGCATCGAGCTGAAGGGCATCGACTT
CAAGGAGGACGGCAACATCCTGGGGCACAAGCTGGAGTACAACTACATCAGCCACAACGTCTATATCACC
GCCGACAAGCAGAAGAACGGCATCAAGGCCCACTTCAAGATCCGCCACAACATCGAGGACGGCAGCGTGC
AGCTCGCCGACCACTACCAGCAGAACACCCCCATCGGCGACGGCCCCGTGCTGCTGCCCGACAACCACTA
CCTGAGCACCCAGTCCGCCCTGAGCAAAGACCCCAACGAGAAGCGCGATCACATGGTCCTGCTGGAGTTC
GTGACCGCCGCCCGCATGCACATGGCGGACGAGGAGAAGCTGCCGCCCGGCTGGGAGAAGCGCATGAGCC
GCAGCTCAGGCCGAGTGTACTACTTCAACCACATCACTAACGCCAGCCAGTGGGAGCGGCCCAGCGGCAA
CAGCAGCAGTGGTGGCAAAAACGGGCAGGGGGAGCCTGCCAGGGGTACCAGTGCTGGTGGTAGTGCTGGT
GGTAGTGCTGGTGGTAGTGCTGGTGGTAGTGCTGGTGGTTCCGGCAGTGCTGGTGGTAGTGCTGGTGGTA
GTACCAGTGCTGGTGGTAGTGCTGGTGGTAGTGCTGGTGGTAGTGCTGGTGGTAGTGCTGGTGGTTSCGG
CAGTGCTGGTGGTAGTGCTGGTGGTAGTACCAGTGCTGGTGGTAGTGCTGGTGGTAGTGCTGGTGGTAGT
GCTGGTGGTAGTGCTGGTGGTTCCGGCAGTGCTGGTGGTAGTGCTGGTGGTAGTACCAGTGCTGGTGGTA
GTGCTGGTGGTAGTGCTGGTGGTAGTGCTGGTGGTAGTGCTGGTGGTTCCGGACCAGATGTCCCTAGAAC
TCCAGTGGATAAAGCAAAGCTGTCATTCCAATTCCCCCGCGCACGGGAGCTCATGTCTAAAGGTGAAGAA
TTATTCACCGGCGTGGTGCCCATCCTGGTGGAGCTGGACGGCGACGTGAACGGCCACAAGTTCAGCGTGA
GCGGCGAGGGCGAGGGCGACGCCACCTACGGCAAGCTGACCCTGAAGCTGCTGTGCACCACCGGCAAGCT
GCCCGTGCCCTGGCCCACCCTGGTGACCACCCTGGGCTACGGCGTGCAGTGCTTCGCCCGGTACCCCGAC
CACATGAAGCAGCACGACTTCTTCAAGAGCGCCATGCCCGAGGGCTACGTGCAGGAGCGGACCATCTTCT
TCAAGGACGACGGCAACTACAAGACCCGGGCCGAGGTGAAGTTCGAGGGCGACACCCTGGTGAACCGGAT
CGAGCTGAAGGGCATCGACTTCAAGGAGGACAGCAACATCCTGGGCCACAAGCTGGAGTACAACTACAAC
AGCCACAACGTGTACATCACCGCCGACAAGCAGAAGAACGGCATCAAGGCCAACTTCAAGATCCGGCACA
ACATCGAGGACGGCGGCGTGCAGCTGGCCGACCACTACCAGCAGAACACCCCCATCGGCGACGGCCCCGT
GCTGCTGCCCGATAACCACTACCTGAGCTACCAGAGCGCCCTGTTCAAGGACCCCAACGAGAAGCGGGAC
CACATGGTGCTGCTGGAGTTCCTGACCGCCGCCGGCATCACCGAGGGTATGAATGAATTGTACAAAGAAT
TCCCCAAAAAGAAGAGAAAGGTGGAAGACGCATAATCTAGAGGGCCCTATTCTATAGTGTCACCTAAATG
CTAGAGCTCGCTGATCAGCCTCGACTGTGCCTTCTAGTTGCCAGCCATCTGTTGTTTGCCCCTCCCCCGT
GCCTTCCTTGACCCTGGAAGGTGCCACTCCCACTGTCCTTTCCTAATAAAATGAGGAAATTGCATCGCAT
TGTCTGAGTAGGTGTCATTCTATTCTGGGGGGTGGGGTGGGGCAGGACAGCAAGGGGGAGGATTGGGAAG
ACAATAGCAGGCATGCTGGGGATGCGGTGGGCTCTATGGCTTCTGAGGCGGAAAGAACCAGCTGGGGCTC
TAGGGGGTATCCCC
[124 nt withheld, positions 3375-3498]
C
[91 nt withheld, positions 3500-3590]
A
[49 nt withheld, positions 3592-3640]
CCTTTGACGTTGGAGTCCACGTTCTTT
[37 nt withheld, positions 3668-3704]
ACCCTATCTCGGTCTATTCTTTTGATTTATAAGGGATTTTGCCGATTTCGGCCTATTGGTTAAAAAATGA
GCTGATTTAACAAAAATTTAACGCGAATTAATTCTGTGGAATGTGTGTCAGTTAGGGTGTGGAAAGTCCC
CAGGCTCCCCAGCAGGCAGAAGTATGCAAAGCATGCATCTCAATTAGTCAGCAACCAGGTGTGGAAAGTC
CCCAGGCTCCCCAGCAGGCAGAAGTATGCAAAGCATGCATCTCAATTAGTCAGCAACCATAGTCCCGCCC
CTAACTCCGCCCATCCCGCCCCTAACTCCGCCCAGTTCCGCCCATTCTCCGCCCCATGGCTGACTAATTT
TTTTTATTTATGCAGAGGCCGAGGCCGCCTCTGCCTCTGAGCTATTCCAGAAGTAGTGAGGAGGCTTTTT
TGGAGGCCTAGGCTTTTGCAAAAAGCTCCCGGGAGCTTGTATATCCATTTTCGGATCTGATCAAGAGACA
GGATGAGGATCGTTTCGCATGATTGAACAAGATGGATTGCACGCAGGTTCTCCGGCCGCTTGGGTGGAGA
GGCTATTCGGCTATGACTGGGCACAACAGACAATCGGCTGCTCTGATGCCGCCGTGTTCCGGCTGTCAGC
GCAGGGGCGCCCGGTTCTTTTTGTCAAGACCGACCTGTCCGGTGCCCTGAATGAACTGCAGGACGAGGCA
GCGCGGCTATCGTGGCTGGCCACGACGGGCGTTCCTTGCGCAGCTGTGCTCGACGTTGTCACTGAAGCGG
GAAGGGACTGGCTGCTATTGGGCGAAGTGCCGGGGCAGGATCTCCTGTCATCTCACCTTGCTCCTGCCGA
GAAAGTATCCATCATGGCTGATGCAATGCGGCGGCTGCATACGCTTGATCCGGCTACCTGCCCATTCGAC
CACCAAGCGAAACATCGCATCGAGCGAGCACGTACTCGGATGGAAGCCGGTCTTGTCGATCAGGATGATC
TGGACGAAGAGCATCAGGGGCTCGCGCCAGCCGAACTGTTCGCCAGGCTCAAGGCGCGCATGCCCGACGG
CGAGGATCTCGTCGTGACCCATGGCGATGCCTGCTTGCCGAATATCATGGTGGAAAATGGCCGCTTTTCT
GGATTCATCGACTGTGGCCGGCTGGGTGTGGCGGACCGCTATCAGGACATAGCGTTGGCTACCCGTGATA
TTGCTGAAGAGCTTGGCGGCGAATGGGCTGACCGCTTCCTCGTGCTTTACGGTATCGCCGCTCCCGATTC
GCAGCGCATCGCCTTCTATCGCCTTCTTGACGAGTTCTTCTGAGCGGGACTCTGGGGTTCGAAATGACCG
ACCAAGCGACGCCCAACCTGCCATCACGAGATTTCGATTCCACCGCCGCCTTCTATGAAAGGTTGGGCTT
CGGAATCGTTTTCCGGGACGCCGGCTGGATGATCCTCCAGCGCGGGGATCTCATGCTGGAGTTCTTCGCC
CACCCCAACTTGTTTATTGCAGCTTATAATGGTTACAAATAAAGCAATAGCATCACAAATTTCACAAATA
AAGCATTTTTTTCACTGCATTCTAGTTGTGGTTTGTCCAAACTCATCAATGTATCTTATCATGTCTGTAT
ACCGTCGACCTCTAGCTAGAGCTTGGCGTAATCATGGTCATAGCTGTTTCCTGTGTGAAATTGTTATCCG
CTCACAATTCCACACAACATACGAGCCGGAAGCATAAAGTGTAAAGCCTGGGGTGCCTAATGAGTGAGCT
AACTCACATTAATTGCGTTGCGCTCACTGCCCGCTTTCCAGTCGGGAAACCTGTCGTGCCAGCTGCATTA
ATGAATCGGCCAACGCGCGGGGAGAGGCGGTTTGCGTATTGGGCGCTCTTCCGCTTCCTCGCTCACTGAC
TCGCTGCGCTCGGTCGTTCGGCTGCGGCGAGCGGTATCAGCTCACTCAAAGGCGGTAATACGGTTATCCA
CAGAATCAGGGGATAACGCAGGAAAGAACATGTGAGCAAAAGGCCAGCAAAAGGCCAGGAACCGTAAAAA
GGCCGCGTTGCTGGCGTTTTTCCATAGGCTCCGCCCCCCTGACGAGCATCACAAAAATCGACGCTCAAGT
CAGAGGTGGCGAAACCCGACAGGACTATAAAGATACCAGGCGTTTCCCCCTGGAAGCTCCCTCGTGCGCT
CTCCTGTTCCGACCCTGCCGCTTACCGGATACCTGTCCGCCTTTCTCCCTTCGGGAAGCGTGGCGCTTTC
TCATAGCTCACGCTGTAGGTATCTCAGTTCGGTGTAGGTCGTTCGCTCCAAGCTGGGCTGTGTGCACGAA
CCCCCCGTTCAGCCCGACCGCTGCGCCTTATCCGGTAACTATCGTCTTGAGTCCAACCCGGTAAGACACG
ACTTATCGCCACTGGCAGCAGCCACTGGTAACAGGATTAGCAGAGCGAGGTATGTAGGCGGTGCTACAGA
GTTCTTGAAGTGGTGGCCTAACTACGGCTACACTAGAAGAACAGTATTTGGTATCTGCGCTCTGCTGAAG
CCAGTTACCTTCGGAAAAAGAGTTGGTAGCTCTTGATCCGGCAAACAAACCACCGCTGGTAGCGGTGGTT
TTTTTGTTTGCAAGCAGCAGATTACGCGCAGAAAAAAAGGATCTCAAGAAGATCCTTTGATCTTTTCTAC
GGGGTCTGACGCTCAGTGGAACGAAAACTCACGTTAAGGGATTTTGGTCATGAGATTATCAAAAAGGATC
TTCACCTAGATCCTTTTAAATTAAAAATGAAGTTTTAAATCAATCTAAAGTATATATGAGTAAACTTGGT
CTGACAGTTACCAATGCTTAATCAGTGAGGCACCTATCTCAGCGATCTGTCTATTTCGTTCATCCATAGT
TGCCTGACTCCCCGTCGTGTAGATAACTACGATACGGGAGGGCTTACCATCTGGCCCCAGTGCTGCAATG
ATACCGCGAGACCCACGCTCACCGGCTCCAGATTTATCAGCAATAAACCAGCCAGCCGGAAGGGCCGAGC
GCAGAAGTGGTCCTGCAACTTTATCCGCCTCCATCCAGTCTATTAATTGTTGCCGGGAAGCTAGAGTAAG
TAGTTCGCCAGTTAATAGTTTGCGCAACGTTGTTGCCATTGCTACAGGCATCGTGGTGTCACGCTCGTCG
TTTGGTATGGCTTCATTCAGCTCCGGTTCCCAACGATCAAGGCGAGTTACATGATCCCCCATGTTGTGCA
AAAAAGCGGTTAGCTCCTTCGGTCCTCCGATCGTTGTCAGAAGTAAGTTGGCCGCAGTGTTATCACTCAT
GGTTATGGCAGCACTGCATAATTCTCTTACTGTCATGCCATCCGTAAGATGCTTTTCTGTGACTGGTGAG
TACTCAACCAAGTCATTCTGAGAATAGTGTATGCGGCGACCGAGTTGCTCTTGCCCGGCGTCAATACGGG
ATAATACCGCGCCACATAGCAGAACTTTAAAAGTGCTCATCATTGGAAAACGTTCTTCGGGGCGAAAACT
CTCAAGGATCTTACCGCTGTTGAGATCCAGTTCGATGTAACCCACTCGTGCACCCAACTGATCTTCAGCA
TCTTTTACTTTCACCAGCGTTTCTGGGTGAGCAAAAACAGGAAGGCAAAATGCCGCAAAAAAGGGAATAA
GGGCGACACGGAAATGTTGAATACTCATACTCTTCCTTTTTCAATATTATTGAAGCATTTATCAGGGTTA
TTGTCTCATGAGCGGATACATATTTGAATGTATTTAGAAAAATAAACAAATAGGGGTTCCGCGCACATTT
CCCCGAAAAGTGCCACCTGACGTC
Features (pLannotate 1.2.2; 27 found; start..end, strand, type, name):
     28..80      -  misc_feature   bom (fragment): basis of mobility region from pBR322
    235..614     +  enhancer       CMV enhancer: human cytomegalovirus immediate early enhancer
    615..818     +  promoter       CMV promoter: human cytomegalovirus (CMV) immediate early promoter
    814..847     +  LTR            5' LTR (truncated) (fragment): truncated 5' long terminal repeat (LTR) from HIV-1
    863..881     +  promoter       T7 promoter: promoter for bacteriophage T7 RNA polymerase
    922..942     +  CDS            capTEV™ (fragment): composite tag for in vivo biotinylation, TEV protease cleavage, and 6xHis tagging
    943..975     +  CDS            T7 tag (gene 10 leader): leader peptide from bacteriophage T7 gene 10 promotes efficient translation in E. coli
    979..1002    +  CDS            Xpress™ tag: Xpress™ epitope tag, including an enterokinase recognition and cleavage site
   1009..1716    +  CDS            ECFP: ECFP is a basic (constitutively fluorescent) cyan fluorescent protein published in 1996, derived from Aequorea victoria. It has low acid sensitivity.
   1702..1863    +  CDS            PIN1 (fragment): PIN1_HUMAN - Experimental evidence at protein level: Swiss-Prot protein existence level 1. Peptidyl-prolyl cis/trans isomerase (PPIase) that binds to and isomerizes specific phosphorylated Ser/Thr-Pro (pSer/Thr-Pro) motifs (PubMed:21497122, PubMed:23623683, PubMed:29686383). By inducing conformational changes in a subset of phosphorylated proteins, acts as a molecular switch in multiple cellular processes (PubMed:21497122, PubMed:22033920, PubMed:23623683). Displays a preference for acidic residues located N-terminally to the proline bond to be isomerized. Regulates mitosis presumably by inter
   2290..3006    +  CDS            YPet: YPet is a basic (constitutively fluorescent) yellow fluorescent protein published in 2005, derived from Aequorea victoria. It has moderate acid sensitivity.
   3016..3032    +  CDS            SV40 NLS (fragment): nuclear localization signal of SV40 (simian virus 40) large T antigen
   3061..3079    -  promoter       SP6 promoter: promoter for bacteriophage SP6 RNA polymerase
   3105..3329    +  polyA_signal   bGH poly(A) signal: bovine growth hormone polyadenylation signal
   3333..3354    +  promoter       SV40 promoter (fragment): SV40 enhancer and early promoter
   3375..3803    +  rep_origin     f1 ori (sequence partly withheld): f1 bacteriophage origin of replication; arrow indicates direction of (+) strand synthesis
   3817..4146    +  promoter       SV40 promoter: SV40 enhancer and early promoter
   4213..5004    +  CDS            neo: KKA2_KLEPN - Also known as kan, nptII. Experimental evidence at protein level: Swiss-Prot protein existence level 1. Resistance to kanamycin, neomycin, paromomycin, ribostamycin, butirosin and gentamicin B. From Klebsiella pneumoniae.
   5028..5186    +  CDS            ble (fragment): BLE_KLEPN - Experimental evidence at protein level: Swiss-Prot protein existence level 1. Binding protein with a strong affinity to the bleomycin family of antibiotics. Binds to CL990; an antimitotic-antibiotic compound. From Klebsiella pneumoniae.
   5181..5302    +  polyA_signal   SV40 poly(A) signal: SV40 polyadenylation signal
   5375..5391    -  protein_bind   lac operator: The lac repressor binds to the lac operator to inhibit transcription in E. coli. This inhibition can be relieved by adding lactose or isopropyl-β-D-thiogalactopyranoside (IPTG). lac repressor encoded by lacI
   5399..5429    -  promoter       lac promoter: promoter for the E. coli lac operon
   5444..5465    -  protein_bind   CAP binding site: CAP binding activates transcription in the presence of cAMP. E. coli catabolite activator protein
   5478..5570    -  CDS            lacI (fragment): lac repressor; lacI; The lac repressor binds to the lac operator to inhibit transcription in E. coli. This inhibition can be relieved by adding lactose or isopropyl-β-D-thiogalactopyranoside (IPTG).
   5753..6341    -  rep_origin     ori: high-copy-number ColE1/pMB1/pBR322/pUC origin of replication
   6512..7372    -  CDS            AmpR: β-lactamase; bla; confers resistance to ampicillin, carbenicillin, and related antibiotics
   7373..7477    -  promoter       AmpR promoter: bla
