[The description below was written by a language model from this plasmid's Addgene catalogue record and pLannotate feature annotations shown in this document.]
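Description:
pcDNA3-nuclear-EKAR4 is a mammalian expression plasmid built on the Invitrogen pcDNA3 backbone (about 7.5 kb in total) that encodes a nuclear-targeted version of the EKAR4 biosensor, also listed as EKAR4-NLS. It is propagated in E. coli as a high-copy plasmid through a ColE1/pUC-type origin with ampicillin selection (AmpR). An f1 origin is also present. For mammalian cells, an SV40 early promoter drives a neomycin phosphotransferase gene followed by an SV40 poly(A) signal, which allows G418 selection of stable transfectants.

The roughly 2 kb insert sits between BamHI and XbaI sites, downstream of the CMV immediate early enhancer/promoter and upstream of the bGH polyadenylation signal. Flanking T7 and SP6 promoters come from the backbone. The open reading frame begins with a 6xHis, T7 gene 10 leader and Xpress epitope tag block. This is followed by a cyan fluorescent protein annotated as ECFP, a fragment of human PIN1, an unannotated stretch of about 400 bp, the yellow fluorescent protein YPet, and a C-terminal SV40 large T antigen nuclear localization signal. PIN1 binds phosphorylated Ser/Thr-Pro motifs, so this layout fits a FRET kinase activity reporter in which phosphorylation of a substrate segment changes energy transfer between the cyan and yellow proteins. The record does not describe the unannotated region, which presumably holds the linker and substrate sequence.

Going by its name and the associated publication on compartmentalised ERK signalling, the construct is used to monitor ERK activity specifically in the nucleus of living cells. The depositor and repository sequences yield matching annotations and differ by a single base in length. The depositor notes that one ambiguous base in the insert was confirmed by Sanger sequencing.
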