Addgene plasmid #174439: pcDNA3-nuclear-EKAR4
Purpose: Nuclear-targeted EKAR4.
Depositing lab: Jin Zhang. Depositing organization: University of California, San Diego (UCSD). Publication: Signaling diversity enabled by Rap1-regulated plasma membrane ERK with distinct temporal dynamics. Keyes J, Ganesan A, Molinar-Inglis O, Hamidzadeh A, Zhang J, Ling M, Trejo J, Levchenko A, Zhang J. Elife. 2020 May 26;9. pii: 57410. doi: 10.7554/eLife.57410. PubMed 32452765.
Backbone
  Vector backbone: pcDNA3
  Backbone manufacturer: Invitrogen
  Backbone size w/o insert (bp): 5472
  Total vector size (bp): 7509
  Vector type: Mammalian Expression
  Selectable markers: Neomycin (select with G418)
Growth in bacteria
  Bacterial resistance: Ampicillin, 100 μg/mL
  Growth temperature: 37°C
  Growth strain: DH5alpha
  Copy number: High Copy
Gene/Insert
  Gene/Insert name: nuclear-EKAR4 (alt name: EKAR4-NLS)
  Insert size (bp): 2037
  Promoter: CMV
  Tag / fusion protein: 6xHIS - T7 tag (gene 10 leader) - Xpress (TM) tag; Nuclear localization signal
  Cloning method: Restriction Enzyme; 5′ cloning site BamHI (not destroyed); 3′ cloning site XbaI (not destroyed)
  Sequencing primers: 5′ CMV forward; 3′ BGH reverse
Terms and licenses: Academic/Nonprofit Terms; Industry Terms: Not Available to Industry
Depositor comments: Please note there is a single ambiguous base in the insert that we could not resolve via NGS. Depositor has confirmed this to be a C as expected via sanger sequencing.
How to cite: pcDNA3-nuclear-EKAR4 was a gift from Jin Zhang (Addgene plasmid # 174439 ; http://n2t.net/addgene:174439 ; RRID:Addgene_174439)
