>Addgene plasmid #174439 | pcDNA3-nuclear-EKAR4 | addgene full sequence | sequence record 347657 | EGFP-C 5'-CATGGTCCTGCTGGAGTTCGTG-3'
NNNNNNNNNTNNNNGGNNNANAANGNNNGNTGCCNNNNNCCTGGNAGAACANTGANNGNAACACCGCCNA
GTGNACTACTTCATCCACTTCACTAACCTCAATGCTAGAGATCGCTCCTCCGCCAACNCTGTGCCTTCTG
GTTGCCCGGNTCTGTTGTTTGCCCNTCCCCCCCACCTTCCTTGACCCTGCTGGTGGTNNTCNGGNGNNCT
GCTGGTGGTAATGCTGGTGNTTCCTGCNATGCTGGTGGTAGTGCTGGTTCTATTNNCAGTGGGTGGGGTG
GTGCTGGAGGTANNGCTGGAGGANTGGCAGGAGGTAGTGCTGGTGGTTCCGGATGTGCTGGTGTCTATGC
TGGTGGAAGNACAANNGCTGGTGGGNNGCTGGTGGNTATGCTGGNGCTACCGGTGGTGGTACTGTTGGCG
CTTCCGGTGTGGCGGTTGGTAGCGCTGGGACCACTACCATTGCTGGTGGTAGTGCTGGNNTCCNTTCTGG
TNCTTCCCTTCCTGTCACTGCTGGTGGTTCCGNACTCNNTGTCCCTAGAACTCCNNGGGCTCCCTTNANN
TGTCATANNTATTGCTNNNCGGNCCNNNNNNCATGTCTAANNGTGAANAANTAATCNNCCACGTGNTGCC
CCTCCTGNNGGANNTGGACNNNNCNNNAANNGCNNNNGANTCCNCGTGANCNNNTAGGGNAATCNTGACN
CCACCTANNNCAANNTGANNCTNNATCTGNTGNNATTCTNNNGATTTATGCNCGNNNCCTGNNNNNNCCN
NNTGACNNCCCTGNNCTACNGNNNGNNNNNNTTCATCCGACACCAATACCTTNTGAAGAATGCGACTTCT
TANGATGNGCAAGCNCNACGGCTCNNGCANNAGCAGANNTCTTCTTCANGNNTATCGNTANNCAACACCC
GGTGTANAAGNACNCCAAGGTCNNCACCCTGNTGAANNATGATCAAGCTGAATGTCAATTANTTCANNNG
NCNATAAGTCNCNNCCTGNGNCNGACCNTGCAGNNCCTATANNNCNCCCAGTTCGNNNANNTCNCCNCCC
NANGNCTGAANAANTTNTTTTNNNTNNNNCNNAGNCNNNGGCCNNCNNCTN
